Addgene plasmid #130211: pRDAX-VALENTIA-030 NLSNoLS-mVenus//BsaI
Purpose: EMMA Kit # 1000000119 extension
Depositing lab: Gary Lewin. Depositing organization: Max-Delbrueck-Centrum fuer Molekulare Medizin (MDC).
Backbone
  Vector backbone: custom built
  Vector type: Synthetic Biology
Growth in bacteria
  Bacterial resistance: Ampicillin, 100 μg/mL
  Growth temperature: 37°C
  Growth strain: DH5alpha
  Copy number: High Copy
Gene/Insert
  Gene/Insert name: NLSNoLS-mVenus
  Species: M. musculus (mouse)
  Cloning method: Restriction Enzyme; 5′ cloning site unknown (unknown if destroyed); 3′ cloning site unknown (unknown if destroyed)
Terms and licenses: Academic/Nonprofit Terms; Industry Terms: Not Available to Industry
How to cite: pRDAX-VALENTIA-030 NLSNoLS-mVenus//BsaI was a gift from Gary Lewin (Addgene plasmid # 130211 ; http://n2t.net/addgene:130211 ; RRID:Addgene_130211)
