[The description below was written by a language model from this plasmid's Addgene catalogue record and pLannotate feature annotations shown in this document.]
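Description:
pRDAX-VALENTIA-030 NLSNoLS-mVenus//BsaI is a small (about 4.3 kb) custom-built synthetic biology plasmid deposited as an extension to the EMMA modular assembly kit for mammalian expression vectors. It is propagated in E. coli as a high-copy plasmid using a ColE1/pUC-type origin and is selected with ampicillin. In the annotation, the β-lactamase gene is driven by a cat promoter. The bacterial maintenance module is insulated by short transcription terminators (phage T3Te and T7Te flanking the origin, and a bidirectional tonB terminator next to the resistance cassette), a common design for limiting read-through between the backbone and the cargo.

The payload is a mammalian expression unit in which the CMV immediate-early enhancer is joined to the chicken β-actin promoter, a strong constitutive CAG-style arrangement. This drives an mVenus coding sequence, a monomeric, rapidly maturing yellow fluorescent protein, followed by an SV40 polyadenylation signal. The insert name indicates that mVenus is fused to nuclear and nucleolar localisation signals (NLS and NoLS), with mouse listed as the species. These targeting sequences are not annotated separately in the feature table, so their exact position and origin cannot be confirmed, although there is an unannotated gap between the promoter and the mVenus reading frame. The "//BsaI" suffix suggests a BsaI site for Golden Gate-type assembly, but no such site is annotated, and the roughly 800 nt between the poly(A) signal and the T3Te terminator is also unannotated. The record gives no purpose beyond kit extension; a plausible use is as a nuclear/nucleolar fluorescent marker cassette.
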