Features (pLannotate 1.2.2; 10 found; start..end, strand, type, name):
    158..537     +  enhancer       CMV enhancer: human cytomegalovirus immediate early enhancer
    539..814     +  promoter       chicken β-actin promoter: No description available
    930..1643    +  CDS            mVenus: mVenus is a basic (constitutively fluorescent) yellow fluorescent protein published in 2006, derived from Aequorea victoria. It is reported to be a rapidly-maturing monomer with moderate acid sensitivity.
   1701..1822    +  polyA_signal   SV40 poly(A) signal: SV40 polyadenylation signal
   2623..2652    +  terminator     T3Te terminator: phage T3 early transcription terminator
   2674..3261    +  rep_origin     ori: high-copy-number ColE1/pMB1/pBR322/pUC origin of replication
   3273..3300    -  terminator     T7Te terminator: phage T7 early transcription terminator
   3324..4184    -  CDS            AmpR: β-lactamase; bla; confers resistance to ampicillin, carbenicillin, and related antibiotics
   4185..4287    -  promoter       cat promoter: promoter of the E. coli cat gene encoding chloramphenicol acetyltransferase
   4288..2       -  terminator     tonB terminator (across the origin): bidirectional E. coli tonB-P14 transcription terminator
>Addgene plasmid #130211 | pRDAX-VALENTIA-030 NLSNoLS-mVenus//BsaI | addgene full sequence | sequence record 273540 | Addgene NGS Result
CTTTCTGCTATGGAGGTCAGGTATGATTTAAAGGTCTCATAGGTCTTGTATTCAGTCTCGCACTTTAGAC
ATGGTCTTCTGCTGCCCGTGGTCCTCTATTCGTCGGATGTTCTGTCGATTCTTCCTGTCTATCTGGACTG
GATCTGATATCATCGTCGACATTGATTATTGACTAGTTATTAATAGTAATCAATTACGGGGTCATTAGTT
CATAGCCCATATATGGAGTTCCGCGTTACATAACTTACGGTAAATGGCCCGCCTGGCTGACCGCCCAACG
ACCCCCGCCCATTGACGTCAATAATGACGTATGTTCCCATAGTAACGCCAATAGGGACTTTCCATTGACG
TCAATGGGTGGAGTATTTACGGTAAACTGCCCACTTGGCAGTACATCAAGTGTATCATATGCCAAGTACG
CCCCCTATTGACGTCAATGACGGTAAATGGCCCGCCTGGCATTATGCCCAGTACATGACCTTATGGGACT
TTCCTACTTGGCAGTACATCTACGTATTAGTCATCGCTATTACCATGGTCGAGGTGAGCCCCACGTTCTG
CTTCACTCTCCCCATCTCCCCCCCCTCCCCACCCCCAATTTTGTATTTATTTATTTTTTAATTATTTTGT
GCAGCGATGGGGGCGGGGGGGGGGGGGGCGCGCGCCAGGCGGGGCGGGGCGGGGSGRGGGGSGGGGCGGG
GCGAGGCGGAGAGGTGCGGCGGCAGCCAATCAGAGCGGCGCGCTCCGAAAGTTTCCTTTTATGGCGAGGC
GGCGGCGGCGGCGGCCCTATAAAAAGCGAAGCGCGCGGCGGGCGGGAGTCGCTGCGTTGGGACGCCACCA
TGAAACGGCCTGCTGCCACCAAGAAAGCAGGACAGGCCAAGAAGAAGAAACGCAGGAGAAGGCGACGTAG
AGGCGGTAGCGGGGGCAGCGTGTCAAAGGGAGAAGAGTTGTTTACCGGTGTTGTTCCCATACTGGTGGAA
CTGGATGGTGACGTCAATGGACACAAGTTTAGCGTTTCTGGCGAAGGAGAAGGCGATGCTACCTATGGCA
AACTGACCCTCAAACTGATCTGTACGACTGGAAAGTTGCCTGTACCTTGGCCAACACTGGTCACAACCTT
GGGCTATGGGCTGCAATGCTTTGCCCGTTATCCTGATCACATGAAGCAACATGACTTCTTTAAGTCTGCT
ATGCCAGAGGGATATGTGCAGGAACGGACTATCTTCTTCAAGGACGACGGCAACTACAAGACGAGAGCTG
AGGTGAAATTTGAGGGTGACACACTGGTGAATCGCATAGAGCTGAAAGGCATCGACTTCAAAGAAGATGG
GAATATTCTCGGGCATAAACTCGAGTACAACTACAATTCCCACAACGTGTACATCACTGCCGATAAGCAG
AAGAATGGGATTAAGGCGAACTTCAAGATCCGACACAACATCGAGGATGGTGGGGTCCAGCTTGCCGACC
ATTATCAGCAGAACACACCCATTGGGGATGGACCAGTCCTGTTGCCGGATAACCACTACCTCAGTTACCA
GAGCAAACTGTCCAAAGATCCCAATGAGAAGAGGGACCATATGGTACTGCTCGAATTCGTGACTGCAGCA
GGCATTACCCTTGGGATGGATGAACTTTATAAGTCAGGCTAATAACAGCTTCCGGACTCTAGAACATCCC
TACAGGTGATATCCTCGGGTAACTTGTTTATTGCAGCTTATAATGGTTACAAATAAAGCAATAGCATCAC
AAATTTCACAAATAAAGCATTTTTTTCACTGCATTCTAGTTGTGGTTTGTCCAAACTCATCAATGTATCT
TATCATGTCTGTCGTCGAATTCGAGTTGGCGCGCCTGTCATTCTAAATCTCTCTTTCAGCCTAAAGCTTT
TTCCCCGTATCCCCCCAGGTGTCTGCAGGCTCAAAGAGCAGCGAGAAGCGTTCAGAGGAAAGCGATCCCG
TGCCACCTTCCCCGTGCCCGGGCTGTCCCCGCACGCTGCCGGCTCGGGGATGCGGGGGGAGCGCCGGACC
GGAGCGGAGCCCCGGGCGGCTCGCTGCTGCCCCCTAGCGGGGGAGGGACGTAATTACATCCCTGGGGGCT
TTGGGAGGGGGCTGTCCCCGTGAGCTCCCAGGCGCGCCTGTCATTCTAAATCTCTCTTTCAGCCTAAAGC
TTTTTCCCCGTATCCCCCCAGGTGTCTGCAGGCTCAAAGAGCAGCGAGAAGCGTTCAGAGGAAAGCGATC
CCGTGCCACCTTCCCCGTGCCCGGGCTGTCCCCGCACGCTGCCGGCTCGGGGATGCGGGGGGAGCGCCGG
ACCGGAGCGGAGCCCCGGGCGGCTCGCTGCTGCCCCCTAGCGGGGGAGGGACGTAATTACATCCCTGGGG
GCTTTGGGGGGGGGCTGTCCCCGTGAGCTCCCAGGCGCGCCAACTCGGTACCTCACCCGATTCTCATCAT
GGAGACACATCAGGACATCTCCAATACCGCCATGGAAACGCACCAAGATGCGACTGCTCTTCTGCCAGTG
ACGGCATTCGTCTGCAAGATTAACGGCATACAGAAAGAAACGATGAGACCCATTCAGGACGAGCCTCAGA
CTCCAGCGTAACTGGACTGCAATCAACTCACTGGCTCACCTTCACGGGTGGGCCTTTCTTCGGTAGAAAA
TCAAAGGATCTTCTTGAGATCCTTTTTTTCTGCGCGTAATCTGCTGCTTGCAAACAAAAAAACCACCGCT
ACCAGCGGTGGTTTGTTTGCCGGATCAAGAGCTACCAACTCTTTTTCCGAGGTAACTGGCTTCAGCAGAG
CGCAGATACCAAATACTGTTCTTCTAGTGTAGCCGTAGTTAGGCCACCACTTCAAGAACTCTGTAGCACC
GCCTACATACCTCGCTCTGCTAATCCTGTTACCAGTGGCTGCTGCCAGTGGCGATAAGTCGTGTCTTACC
GGGTTGGACTCAAGACGATAGTTACCGGATAAGGCGCAGCGGTCGGGCTGAACGGGGGGTTCGTGCACAC
AGCCCAGCTTGGAGCGAACGACCTACACCGAACTGAGATACCTACAGCGTGAGCTATGAGAAAGCGCCAC
GCTTCCCGAAGGGAGAAAGGCGGACAGGTATCCGGTAAGCGGCAGGGTCGGAACAGGAGAGCGCACGAGG
GAGCTTCCAGGGGGAAACGCCTGGTATCTTTATAGTCCTGTCGGGTTTCGCCACCTCTGACTTGAGCATC
GATTTTTGTGATGCTCGTCAGGGGGGCGGAGCCTATGGAAAAACGCCAGCAACGCAGAAAGGCCCACCCG
AAGGTGAGCCAGGTGATTACATTTGGGCCCTCATTACCAATGCTTAATCAGTGAGGCACCTATCTCAGCG
ATCTGTCTATTTCGTTCATCCATAGTTGCCTGACTCCCCGTCGTGTAGATAACTACGATGCGGGAGGGCT
TACCATCTGGCCCCAGTGCTGCAATGATACCGCGAGAACCACGCTCACCGGCTCCAGATTTATCAGCAAT
AAACCAGCCAGCCGGGAGGGCCGAGCGCAGAAGTGATCCTGCAACTTTATCCGCCTCCATCCAGTCTATT
AATTGTTGCCGGGAAGCTAGAGTAAGTAGTTCGCCAGTTAATAGTTTGCGCAACGTTGTTGCCATTGCTA
CAGGCATCGTGGTGTCACGCTCGTCGTTTGGTATGGCTTCATTCAGCTCCGGTTCCCAACGATCAAGGCG
AGTTACATGATCCCCCATGTTGTGCAAAAAAGCGGTTAGCTCCTTCGGTCCTCCGATCGTTGCCAGAAGT
AAGTTGGCCGCAGTGTTATCACTCATGGTTATGGCAGCACTGCATAATTCTCTTACTGTCATGCCATCCG
TGAGATGCTTTTCTGTGACTGGTGAGTACTCAACCAAGTCATTCTGAGAATAGTGTATGCGGCGACCGAG
TTGCTCTTGCCCGGCGTCAATACGGGATAATACCGCGCCACATAGCAGAACTTTAAAAGTGCTCATCATT
GGAAAACGTTCTTCGGGGCGTAAACTCTCAAGGATCTTACCGCTGTTGAGATCCAGTTCGATGTAACCCA
CTCGTGCACCCAACTGATCTTCAGCATCTTTTACTTTCACCAGCGTTTCTGGGTGAGCAAAAACAGGAAG
GCAAAATGCCGCAAAAAAGGGAATAAGGGCGACACGGAAATGTTGAATACTCATTTTAGCTTCCTTAGCT
CCTGAAAATCTCGATAACTCAAAAAATACGCCCGGTAGTGATCTTATTTCATTATGGTGAAAGTTGGAAC
CTCTTACGTGCCGATCAAGTCAAAAGCCTCCGGTCGGAGGCTTTTGA
